Addgene plasmid #77228: PRKD1 gRNA (BRDN0001146537)
Purpose: 3rd generation lentiviral gRNA plasmid targeting human PRKD1
Depositing lab: John Doench & David Root. Depositing organization: Broad Institute. Publication: Optimized sgRNA design to maximize activity and minimize off-target effects of CRISPR-Cas9. Doench JG, Fusi N, Sullender M, Hegde M, Vaimberg EW, Donovan KF, Smith I, Tothova Z, Wilen C, Orchard R, Virgin HW, Listgarten J, Root DE. Nat Biotechnol. 2016 Jan 18. doi: 10.1038/nbt.3437. PubMed 26780180.
Backbone
  Vector backbone: lentiGuide-Puro
  Backbone manufacturer: Zhang Lab (Addgene plasmid # 52963)
  Vector type: Mammalian Expression, Lentiviral, CRISPR
  Selectable markers: Puromycin
Growth in bacteria
  Bacterial resistance: Ampicillin, 100 μg/mL
  Growth temperature: 37°C
  Growth strain: DH5alpha
  Copy number: High Copy
Gene/Insert
  Gene/Insert name: PRKD1 (alt names: PRKD1; NM_002742.2)
  gRNA/shRNA sequence: AGATCCAGACCCAGACCACG
  Species: H. sapiens (human)
  Entrez Gene: PRKD1 (a.k.a. CHDED, PKC-MU, PKCM, PKD, PRKCM)
  Promoter: hU6
  Cloning method: Unknown
  Sequencing primers: 5′ U6-F; 3′ pS2-R
Terms and licenses: Academic/Nonprofit Terms; Industry Terms: Not Available to Industry
Depositor comments: The gRNA was designed to target the following Genbank reference sequence(s): NM_002742.2. Note that this plasmid does NOT contain Cas9. It should be used in conjunction with lentiCas9-Blast (Addgene #52962) or otherwise with cell lines already expressing Cas9. Browse the full kinome gRNA library at http://www.addgene.org/pooled-library/broadgpp-human-kinome/ or visit http://www.broadinstitute.org/rnai/public/ for detailed protocols and information.
How to cite: PRKD1 gRNA (BRDN0001146537) was a gift from John Doench & David Root (Addgene plasmid # 77228 ; http://n2t.net/addgene:77228 ; RRID:Addgene_77228)
