[The description below was written by a language model from this plasmid's Addgene catalogue record and pLannotate feature annotations shown in this document.]
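Description:
PRKD1 gRNA (BRDN0001146537) is a third-generation lentiviral CRISPR guide plasmid built on the lentiGuide-Puro backbone, carrying a single guide RNA directed against human PRKD1 (protein kinase D1, also known as PKC-mu), designed against the NM_002742.2 reference transcript. The 8.3 kb plasmid is propagated in E. coli at high copy from a ColE1/pUC-type origin under ampicillin selection (AmpR). It also retains an f1 origin, lac promoter/operator remnants, T7 and T3 promoters, and an SV40 origin and poly(A) signal outside the viral cassette.

The transfer cassette starts with an RSV promoter fused to a truncated HIV-1 5' LTR, which makes genomic RNA production Tat-independent. It ends with a ΔU3 self-inactivating 3' LTR. Between them lie the Ψ packaging signal with a partial gag sequence, the RRE for Rev-dependent nuclear export, and a cPPT/CTS that aids nuclear import of the reverse-transcribed genome. The payload consists of two expression units. A human U6 RNA polymerase III promoter drives the PRKD1 spacer joined to the Streptococcus pyogenes Cas9 guide scaffold. An EF-1α promoter with its intron A drives puromycin N-acetyltransferase for selection of transduced mammalian cells, with a WPRE downstream to enhance transcript expression.

The plasmid does not encode Cas9, so it is meant to be used alongside a separate Cas9 vector such as lentiCas9-Blast, or in cells that already express Cas9, to disrupt PRKD1. It belongs to a human kinome gRNA collection associated with work on optimised sgRNA design for higher on-target activity and fewer off-target effects.
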