Features (pLannotate 1.2.2; 29 found; start..end, strand, type, name):
     14..80      +  CDS            small t antigen (fragment): SV40 (simian virus 40) small t antigen
    106..317     +  promoter       EF-1α core promoter: core promoter for human elongation factor EF-1α
    318..1256    +  intron         EF-1α intron A: intron upstream of the start codon of human EF-1α
   1278..1877    +  CDS            PuroR (fragment): puromycin N-acetyltransferase; pac from Streptomyces; confers resistance to puromycin
   1893..2481    +  misc_feature   WPRE: woodchuck hepatitis virus posttranscriptional regulatory element
   2532..2551    +  misc_feature   cPPT/CTS (fragment): central polypurine tract and central termination sequence of HIV-1
   2553..2786    +  LTR            3' LTR (ΔU3): self-inactivating 3' long terminal repeat (LTR) from HIV-1
   2864..2985    +  polyA_signal   SV40 poly(A) signal: SV40 polyadenylation signal
   3025..3160    +  rep_origin     SV40 ori: SV40 origin of replication
   3181..3199    -  promoter       T7 promoter: promoter for bacteriophage T7 RNA polymerase
   3207..3362    +  CDS            lacZα (fragment): LacZα fragment of β-galactosidase; lacZ fragment
   3367..3795    +  rep_origin     f1 ori (sequence partly withheld): f1 bacteriophage origin of replication; arrow indicates direction of (+) strand synthesis
   3848..3952    +  promoter       AmpR promoter: bla
   3953..4813    +  CDS            AmpR: β-lactamase; bla; confers resistance to ampicillin, carbenicillin, and related antibiotics
   4984..5572    +  rep_origin     ori: high-copy-number ColE1/pMB1/pBR322/pUC origin of replication
   5755..5847    +  CDS            lacI (fragment): lac repressor; lacI; The lac repressor binds to the lac operator to inhibit transcription in E. coli. This inhibition can be relieved by adding lactose or isopropyl-β-D-thiogalactopyranoside (IPTG).
   5860..5881    +  protein_bind   CAP binding site: CAP binding activates transcription in the presence of cAMP. E. coli catabolite activator protein
   5896..5926    +  promoter       lac promoter: promoter for the E. coli lac operon
   5934..5950    +  protein_bind   lac operator: The lac repressor binds to the lac operator to inhibit transcription in E. coli. This inhibition can be relieved by adding lactose or isopropyl-β-D-thiogalactopyranoside (IPTG). lac repressor encoded by lacI
   5995..6013    +  promoter       T3 promoter: promoter for bacteriophage T3 RNA polymerase
   6041..6267    +  promoter       RSV promoter: Rous sarcoma virus enhancer/promoter
   6268..6448    +  LTR            5' LTR (truncated): truncated 5' long terminal repeat (LTR) from HIV-1
   6495..6620    +  misc_feature   HIV-1 Ψ: packaging signal of human immunodeficiency virus type 1
   6604..6967    +  CDS            HIV-1 gag (fragment): gag protein from human immunodeficiency virus 1; gag
   7113..7346    +  misc_feature   RRE: The Rev response element (RRE) of HIV-1 allows for Rev-dependent mRNA export from the nucleus to the cytoplasm.
   7723..7749    +  CDS            Rev (fragment): human immunodeficiency virus 1 (HIV-1) Rev protein; rev; enhances nuclear export of unspliced and incompletely spliced viral mRNAs
   7753..7993    +  promoter       U6 promoter: RNA polymerase III promoter for human U6 snRNA
   8023..8098    +  misc_RNA       gRNA scaffold: guide RNA scaffold for the Streptococcus pyogenes CRISPR/Cas9 system
   8154..8271    +  misc_feature   cPPT/CTS: central polypurine tract and central termination sequence of HIV-1
>Addgene plasmid #77228 | PRKD1 gRNA (BRDN0001146537) | addgene full sequence | sequence record 187358 | Addgene Assembled Sequence
CCCGGGTGCAAAGATGGATAAAGTTTTAAACAGAGAGGAATCTTTGCAGCTAATGGACCTTCTAGGTCTT
GAAAGGAGTGGGAATTGGCTCCGGTGCCCGTCAGTGGGCAGAGCGCACATCGCCCACAGTCCCCGAGAAG
TTGGGGGGAGGGGTCGGCAATTGATCCGGTGCCTAGAGAAGGTGGCGCGGGGTAAACTGGGAAAGTGATG
TCGTGTACTGGCTCCGCCTTTTTCCCGAGGGTGGGGGAGAACCGTATATAAGTGCAGTAGTCGCCGTGAA
CGTTCTTTTTCGCAACGGGTTTGCCGCCAGAACACAGGTAAGTGCCGTGTGTGGTTCCCGCGGGCCTGGC
CTCTTTACGGGTTATGGCCCTTGCGTGCCTTGAATTACTTCCACCTGGCTGCAGTACGTGATTCTTGATC
CCGAGCTTCGGGTTGGAAGTGGGTGGGAGAGTTCGAGGCCTTGCGCTTAAGGAGCCCCTTCGCCTCGTGC
TTGAGTTGAGGCCTGGCCTGGGCGCTGGGGCCGCCGCGTGCGAATCTGGTGGCACCTTCGCGCCTGTCTC
GCTGCTTTCGATAAGTCTCTAGCCATTTAAAATTTTTGATGACCTGCTGCGACGCTTTTTTTCTGGCAAG
ATAGTCTTGTAAATGCGGGCCAAGATCTGCACACTGGTATTTCGGTTTTTGGGGCCGCGGGCGGCGACGG
GGCCCGTGCGTCCCAGCGCACATGTTCGGCGAGGCGGGGCCTGCGAGCGCGGCCACCGAGAATCGGACGG
GGGTAGTCTCAAGCTGGCCGGCCTGCTCTGGTGCCTGGCCTCGCGCCGCCGTGTATCGCCCCGCCCTGGG
CGGCAAGGCTGGCCCGGTCGGCACCAGTTGCGTGAGCGGAAAGATGGCCGCTTCCCGGCCCTGCTGCAGG
GAGCTCAAAATGGAGGACGCGGCGCTCGGGAGAGCGGGCGGGTGAGTCACCCACACAAAGGAAAAGGGCC
TTTCCGTCCTCAGCCGTCGCTTCATGTGACTCCACGGAGTACCGGGCGCCGTCCAGGCACCTCGATTAGT
TCTCGAGCTTTTGGAGTACGTCGTCTTTAGGTTGGGGGGAGGGGTTTTATGCGATGGAGTTTCCCCACAC
TGAGTGGGTGGAGACTGAAGTTAGGCCAGCTTGGCACTTGATGTAATTCTCCTTGGAATTTGCCCTTTTT
GAGTTTGGATCTTGGTTCATTCTCAAGCCTCAGACAGTGGTTCAAAGTTTTTTTCTTCCATTTCAGGTGT
CGTGACGTACGGCCACCATGACCGAGTACAAGCCCACGGTGCGCCTCGCCACCCGCGACGACGTCCCCAG
GGCCGTACGCACCCTCGCCGCCGCGTTCGCCGACTACCCCGCCACGCGCCACACCGTCGATCCGGACCGC
CACATCGAGCGGGTCACCGAGCTGCAAGAACTCTTCCTCACGCGCGTCGGGCTCGACATCGGCAAGGTGT
GGGTCGCGGACGACGGCGCCGCCGTGGCGGTCTGGACCACGCCGGAGAGCGTCGAAGCGGGGGCGGTGTT
CGCCGAGATCGGCCCGCGCATGGCCGAGTTGAGCGGTTCCCGGCTGGCCGCGCAGCAACAGATGGAAGGC
CTCCTGGCGCCGCACCGGCCCAAGGAGCCCGCGTGGTTCCTGGCCACCGTCGGAGTCTCGCCCGACCACC
AGGGCAAGGGTCTGGGCAGCGCCGTCGTGCTCCCCGGAGTGGAGGCGGCCGAGCGCGCCGGGGTGCCCGC
CTTCCTGGAGACCTCCGCGCCCCGCAACCTCCCCTTCTACGAGCGGCTCGGCTTCACCGTCACCGCCGAC
GTCGAGGTGCCCGAAGGACCGCGCACCTGGTGCATGACCCGCAAGCCCGGTGCCTGAACGCGTTAAGTCG
ACAATCAACCTCTGGATTACAAAATTTGTGAAAGATTGACTGGTATTCTTAACTATGTTGCTCCTTTTAC
GCTATGTGGATACGCTGCTTTAATGCCTTTGTATCATGCTATTGCTTCCCGTATGGCTTTCATTTTCTCC
TCCTTGTATAAATCCTGGTTGCTGTCTCTTTATGAGGAGTTGTGGCCCGTTGTCAGGCAACGTGGCGTGG
TGTGCACTGTGTTTGCTGACGCAACCCCCACTGGTTGGGGCATTGCCACCACCTGTCAGCTCCTTTCCGG
GACTTTCGCTTTCCCCCTCCCTATTGCCACGGCGGAACTCATCGCCGCCTGCCTTGCCCGCTGCTGGACA
GGGGCTCGGCTGTTGGGCACTGACAATTCCGTGGTGTTGTCGGGGAAATCATCGTCCTTTCCTTGGCTGC
TCGCCTGTGTTGCCACCTGGATTCTGCGCGGGACGTCCTTCTGCTACGTCCCTTCGGCCCTCAATCCAGC
GGACCTTCCTTCCCGCGGCCTGCTGCCGGCTCTGCGGCCTCTTCCGCGTCTTCGCCTTCGCCCTCAGACG
AGTCGGATCTCCCTTTGGGCCGCCTCCCCGCGTCGACTTTAAGACCAATGACTTACAAGGCAGCTGTAGA
TCTTAGCCACTTTTTAAAAGAAAAGGGGGGACTGGAAGGGCTAATTCACTCCCAACGAAGACAAGATCTG
CTTTTTGCTTGTACTGGGTCTCTCTGGTTAGACCAGATCTGAGCCTGGGAGCTCTCTGGCTAACTAGGGA
ACCCACTGCTTAAGCCTCAATAAAGCTTGCCTTGAGTGCTTCAAGTAGTGTGTGCCCGTCTGTTGTGTGA
CTCTGGTAACTAGAGATCCCTCAGACCCTTTTAGTCAGTGTGGAAAATCTCTAGCAGTACGTATAGTAGT
TCATGTCATCTTATTATTCAGTATTTATAACTTGCAAAGAAATGAATATCAGAGAGTGAGAGGAACTTGT
TTATTGCAGCTTATAATGGTTACAAATAAAGCAATAGCATCACAAATTTCACAAATAAAGCATTTTTTTC
ACTGCATTCTAGTTGTGGTTTGTCCAAACTCATCAATGTATCTTATCATGTCTGGCTCTAGCTATCCCGC
CCCTAACTCCGCCCATCCCGCCCCTAACTCCGCCCAGTTCCGCCCATTCTCCGCCCCATGGCTGACTAAT
TTTTTTTATTTATGCAGAGGCCGAGGCCGCCTCGGCCTCTGAGCTATTCCAGAAGTAGTGAGGAGGCTTT
TTTGGAGGCCTAGGGACGTACCCAATTCGCCCTATAGTGAGTCGTATTACGCGCGCTCACTGGCCGTCGT
TTTACAACGTCGTGACTGGGAAAACCCTGGCGTTACCCAACTTAATCGCCTTGCAGCACATCCCCCTTTC
GCCAGCTGGCGTAATAGCGAAGAGGCCCGCACCGATCGCCCTTCCCAACAGTTGCGCAGCCTGAATGGCG
AATGGG
[124 nt withheld, positions 3367-3490]
C
[91 nt withheld, positions 3492-3582]
A
[49 nt withheld, positions 3584-3632]
CCTTTGACGTTGGAGTCCACGTTCTTT
[37 nt withheld, positions 3660-3696]
ACCCTATCTCGGTCTATTCTTTTGATTTATAAGGGATTTTGCCGATTTCGGCCTATTGGTTAAAAAATGA
GCTGATTTAACAAAAATTTAACGCGAATTTTAACAAAATATTAACGCTTACAATTTAGGTGGCACTTTTC
GGGGAAATGTGCGCGGAACCCCTATTTGTTTATTTTTCTAAATACATTCAAATATGTATCCGCTCATGAG
ACAATAACCCTGATAAATGCTTCAATAATATTGAAAAAGGAAGAGTATGAGTATTCAACATTTCCGTGTC
GCCCTTATTCCCTTTTTTGCGGCATTTTGCCTTCCTGTTTTTGCTCACCCAGAAACGCTGGTGAAAGTAA
AAGATGCTGAAGATCAGTTGGGTGCACGAGTGGGTTACATCGAACTGGATCTCAACAGCGGTAAGATCCT
TGAGAGTTTTCGCCCCGAAGAACGTTTTCCAATGATGAGCACTTTTAAAGTTCTGCTATGTGGCGCGGTA
TTATCCCGTATTGACGCCGGGCAAGAGCAACTCGGTCGCCGCATACACTATTCTCAGAATGACTTGGTTG
AGTACTCACCAGTCACAGAAAAGCATCTTACGGATGGCATGACAGTAAGAGAATTATGCAGTGCTGCCAT
AACCATGAGTGATAACACTGCGGCCAACTTACTTCTGACAACGATCGGAGGACCGAAGGAGCTAACCGCT
TTTTTGCACAACATGGGGGATCATGTAACTCGCCTTGATCGTTGGGAACCGGAGCTGAATGAAGCCATAC
CAAACGACGAGCGTGACACCACGATGCCTGTAGCAATGGCAACAACGTTGCGCAAACTATTAACTGGCGA
ACTACTTACTCTAGCTTCCCGGCAACAATTAATAGACTGGATGGAGGCGGATAAAGTTGCAGGACCACTT
CTGCGCTCGGCCCTTCCGGCTGGCTGGTTTATTGCTGATAAATCTGGAGCCGGTGAGCGTGGGTCTCGCG
GTATCATTGCAGCACTGGGGCCAGATGGTAAGCCCTCCCGTATCGTAGTTATCTACACGACGGGGAGTCA
GGCAACTATGGATGAACGAAATAGACAGATCGCTGAGATAGGTGCCTCACTGATTAAGCATTGGTAACTG
TCAGACCAAGTTTACTCATATATACTTTAGATTGATTTAAAACTTCATTTTTAATTTAAAAGGATCTAGG
TGAAGATCCTTTTTGATAATCTCATGACCAAAATCCCTTAACGTGAGTTTTCGTTCCACTGAGCGTCAGA
CCCCGTAGAAAAGATCAAAGGATCTTCTTGAGATCCTTTTTTTCTGCGCGTAATCTGCTGCTTGCAAACA
AAAAAACCACCGCTACCAGCGGTGGTTTGTTTGCCGGATCAAGAGCTACCAACTCTTTTTCCGAAGGTAA
CTGGCTTCAGCAGAGCGCAGATACCAAATACTGTTCTTCTAGTGTAGCCGTAGTTAGGCCACCACTTCAA
GAACTCTGTAGCACCGCCTACATACCTCGCTCTGCTAATCCTGTTACCAGTGGCTGCTGCCAGTGGCGAT
AAGTCGTGTCTTACCGGGTTGGACTCAAGACGATAGTTACCGGATAAGGCGCAGCGGTCGGGCTGAACGG
GGGGTTCGTGCACACAGCCCAGCTTGGAGCGAACGACCTACACCGAACTGAGATACCTACAGCGTGAGCT
ATGAGAAAGCGCCACGCTTCCCGAAGGGAGAAAGGCGGACAGGTATCCGGTAAGCGGCAGGGTCGGAACA
GGAGAGCGCACGAGGGAGCTTCCAGGGGGAAACGCCTGGTATCTTTATAGTCCTGTCGGGTTTCGCCACC
TCTGACTTGAGCGTCGATTTTTGTGATGCTCGTCAGGGGGGCGGAGCCTATGGAAAAACGCCAGCAACGC
GGCCTTTTTACGGTTCCTGGCCTTTTGCTGGCCTTTTGCTCACATGTTCTTTCCTGCGTTATCCCCTGAT
TCTGTGGATAACCGTATTACCGCCTTTGAGTGAGCTGATACCGCTCGCCGCAGCCGAACGACCGAGCGCA
GCGAGTCAGTGAGCGAGGAAGCGGAAGAGCGCCCAATACGCAAACCGCCTCTCCCCGCGCGTTGGCCGAT
TCATTAATGCAGCTGGCACGACAGGTTTCCCGACTGGAAAGCGGGCAGTGAGCGCAACGCAATTAATGTG
AGTTAGCTCACTCATTAGGCACCCCAGGCTTTACACTTTATGCTTCCGGCTCGTATGTTGTGTGGAATTG
TGAGCGGATAACAATTTCACACAGGAAACAGCTATGACCATGATTACGCCAAGCGCGCAATTAACCCTCA
CTAAAGGGAACAAAAGCTGGAGCTGCAAGCTTAATGTAGTCTTATGCAATACTCTTGTAGTCTTGCAACA
TGGTAACGATGAGTTAGCAACATGCCTTACAAGGAGAGAAAAAGCACCGTGCATGCCGATTGGTGGAAGT
AAGGTGGTACGATCGTGCCTTATTAGGAAGGCAACAGACGGGTCTGACATGGATTGGACGAACCACTGAA
TTGCCGCATTGCAGAGATATTGTATTTAAGTGCCTAGCTCGATACATAAACGGGTCTCTCTGGTTAGACC
AGATCTGAGCCTGGGAGCTCTCTGGCTAACTAGGGAACCCACTGCTTAAGCCTCAATAAAGCTTGCCTTG
AGTGCTTCAAGTAGTGTGTGCCCGTCTGTTGTGTGACTCTGGTAACTAGAGATCCCTCAGACCCTTTTAG
TCAGTGTGGAAAATCTCTAGCAGTGGCGCCCGAACAGGGACTTGAAAGCGAAAGGGAAACCAGAGGAGCT
CTCTCGACGCAGGACTCGGCTTGCTGAAGCGCGCACGGCAAGAGGCGAGGGGCGGCGACTGGTGAGTACG
CCAAAAATTTTGACTAGCGGAGGCTAGAAGGAGAGAGATGGGTGCGAGAGCGTCAGTATTAAGCGGGGGA
GAATTAGATCGCGATGGGAAAAAATTCGGTTAAGGCCAGGGGGAAAGAAAAAATATAAATTAAAACATAT
AGTATGGGCAAGCAGGGAGCTAGAACGATTCGCAGTTAATCCTGGCCTGTTAGAAACATCAGAAGGCTGT
AGACAAATACTGGGACAGCTACAACCATCCCTTCAGACAGGATCAGAAGAACTTAGATCATTATATAATA
CAGTAGCAACCCTCTATTGTGTGCATCAAAGGATAGAGATAAAAGACACCAAGGAAGCTTTAGACAAGAT
AGAGGAAGAGCAAAACAAAAGTAAGACCACCGCACAGCAAGCGGCCGCTGATCTTCAGACCTGGAGGAGG
AGATATGAGGGACAATTGGAGAAGTGAATTATATAAATATAAAGTAGTAAAAATTGAACCATTAGGAGTA
GCACCCACCAAGGCAAAGAGAAGAGTGGTGCAGAGAGAAAAAAGAGCAGTGGGAATAGGAGCTTTGTTCC
TTGGGTTCTTGGGAGCAGCAGGAAGCACTATGGGCGCAGCGTCAATGACGCTGACGGTACAGGCCAGACA
ATTATTGTCTGGTATAGTGCAGCAGCAGAACAATTTGCTGAGGGCTATTGAGGCGCAACAGCATCTGTTG
CAACTCACAGTCTGGGGCATCAAGCAGCTCCAGGCAAGAATCCTGGCTGTGGAAAGATACCTAAAGGATC
AACAGCTCCTGGGGATTTGGGGTTGCTCTGGAAAACTCATTTGCACCACTGCTGTGCCTTGGAATGCTAG
TTGGAGTAATAAATCTCTGGAACAGATTTGGAATCACACGACCTGGATGGAGTGGGACAGAGAAATTAAC
AATTACACAAGCTTAATACACTCCTTAATTGAAGAATCGCAAAACCAGCAAGAAAAGAATGAACAAGAAT
TATTGGAATTAGATAAATGGGCAAGTTTGTGGAATTGGTTTAACATAACAAATTGGCTGTGGTATATAAA
ATTATTCATAATGATAGTAGGAGGCTTGGTAGGTTTAAGAATAGTTTTTGCTGTACTTTCTATAGTGAAT
AGAGTTAGGCAGGGATATTCACCATTATCGTTTCAGACCCACCTCCCAACCCCGAGGGGACCCAGAGAGG
GCCTATTTCCCATGATTCCTTCATATTTGCATATACGATACAAGGCTGTTAGAGAGATAATTAGAATTAA
TTTGACTGTAAACACAAAGATATTAGTACAAAATACGTGACGTAGAAAGTAATAATTTCTTGGGTAGTTT
GCAGTTTTAAAATTATGTTTTAAAATGGACTATCATATGCTTACCGTAACTTGAAAGTATTTCGATTTCT
TGGCTTTATATATCTTGTGGAAAGGACGAAACACCGAGATCCAGACCCAGACCACGGTTTTAGAGCTAGA
AATAGCAAGTTAAAATAAGGCTAGTCCGTTATCAACTTGAAAAAGTGGCACCGAGTCGGTGCTTTTTTAA
GCTTGGCGTAACTAGATCTTGAGACAAATGGCAGTATTCATCCACAATTTTAAAAGAAAAGGGGGGATTG
GGGGGTACAGTGCAGGGGAAAGAATAGTAGACATAATAGCAACAGACATACAAACTAAAGAATTACAAAA
ACAAATTACAAAAATTCAAAATTTTCGGGTTTATTACAGGGACAGCAGAGATCCACTTTGGCGCCGGCTC
GAGGGGG
