>Addgene plasmid #77228 | PRKD1 gRNA (BRDN0001146537) | depositor partial sequence | sequence record 144688 | Target Sequence
AGATCCAGACCCAGACCACG
