>Addgene plasmid #77228 | PRKD1 gRNA (BRDN0001146537) | addgene partial sequence | sequence record 187357 | hU6-F
TAGAAAGTAATAATTTCTTGGGTAGTTTGCAGCTTTTAAAATTATGTTTTAAAATGGACTATCATATGCT
TACCGTAACTTGAAAGTATTTCGATTTCTTGGCTTTATATATCTTGTGGAAAGGACGAAACACCGAGATC
CAGACCCAGACCACGGTTTTAGAGCTAGAAATAGCAAGTTAAAATAAGGCTAGTCCGTTATCAACTTGAA
AAAGTGGCACCGAGTCGGTGCTTTTTTAAGCTTGGCGTAACTAGATCTTGAGACAAATGGCAGTATTCAT
CCACAATTTTAAAAGAAAAGGGGGGATTGGGGGGTACAGTGCAGGGGAAAGAATAGTAGACATAATAGCA
ACAGACATACAAACTAAAGAATTACAAAAACAAATTACAAAAATTCAAAATTTTCGGGTTTATTACAGGG
ACAGCAGAGATCCACTTTGGCGCCGGCTCGAGGGGGCCCGGGTGCAAAGATGGATAAAGTTTTAAACAGA
GAGGAATCTTTGCAGCTAATGGACCTTCTAGGTCTTGAAAGGAGTGGGAATTGGCTCCGGTGCCCGTCAG
TGGGCAGAGC
